>Addgene plasmid #172099 | pChd4EosHaloTAF_Puro | addgene full sequence | sequence record 338425 | Addgene NGS Result
GTGGCACTTTTCGGGGAAATGTGCGCGGAACCCCTATTTGTTTATTTTTCTAAATACATTCAAATATGTA
TCCGCTCATGAGACAATAACCCTGATAAATGCTTCAATAATATTGAAAAAGGAAGAGTATGAGTATTCAA
CATTTCCGTGTCGCCCTTATTCCCTTTTTTGCGGCATTTTGCCTTCCTGTTTTTGCTCACCCAGAAACGC
TGGTGAAAGTAAAAGATGCTGAAGATCAGTTGGGTGCACGAGTGGGTTACATCGAACTGGATCTCAACAG
CGGTAAGATCCTTGAGAGTTTTCGCCCCGAAGAACGTTTTCCAATGATGAGCACTTTTAAAGTTCTGCTA
TGTGGCGCGGTATTATCCCGTATTGACGCCGGGCAAGAGCAACTCGGTCGCCGCATACACTATTCTCAGA
ATGACTTGGTTGAGTACTCACCAGTCACAGAAAAGCATCTTACGGATGGCATGACAGTAAGAGAATTATG
CAGTGCTGCCATAACCATGAGTGATAACACTGCGGCCAACTTACTTCTGACAACGATCGGAGGACCGAAG
GAGCTAACCGCTTTTTTGCACAACATGGGGGATCATGTAACTCGCCTTGATCGTTGGGAACCGGAGCTGA
ATGAAGCCATACCAAACGACGAGCGTGACACCACGATGCCTGTAGCAATGGCAACAACGTTGCGCAAACT
ATTAACTGGCGAACTACTTACTCTAGCTTCCCGGCAACAATTAATAGACTGGATGGAGGCGGATAAAGTT
GCAGGACCACTTCTGCGCTCGGCCCTTCCGGCTGGCTGGTTTATTGCTGATAAATCTGGAGCCGGTGAGC
GTGGGTCTCGCGGTATCATTGCAGCACTGGGGCCAGATGGTAAGCCCTCCCGTATCGTAGTTATCTACAC
GACGGGGAGTCAGGCAACTATGGATGAACGAAATAGACAGATCGCTGAGATAGGTGCCTCACTGATTAAG
CATTGGTAACTGTCAGACCAAGTTTACTCATATATACTTTAGATTGATTTAAAACTTCATTTTTAATTTA
AAAGGATCTAGGTGAAGATCCTTTTTGATAATCTCATGACCAAAATCCCTTAACGTGAGTTTTCGTTCCA
CTGAGCGTCAGACCCCGTAGAAAAGATCAAAGGATCTTCTTGAGATCCTTTTTTTCTGCGCGTAATCTGC
TGCTTGCAAACAAAAAAACCACCGCTACCAGCGGTGGTTTGTTTGCCGGATCAAGAGCTACCAACTCTTT
TTCCGAAGGTAACTGGCTTCAGCAGAGCGCAGATACCAAATACTGTTCTTCTAGTGTAGCCGTAGTTAGG
CCACCACTTCAAGAACTCTGTAGCACCGCCTACATACCTCGCTCTGCTAATCCTGTTACCAGTGGCTGCT
GCCAGTGGCGATAAGTCGTGTCTTACCGGGTTGGACTCAAGACGATAGTTACCGGATAAGGCGCAGCGGT
CGGGCTGAACGGGGGGTTCGTGCACACAGCCCAGCTTGGAGCGAACGACCTACACCGAACTGAGATACCT
ACAGCGTGAGCTATGAGAAAGCGCCACGCTTCCCGAAGGGAGAAAGGCGGACAGGTATCCGGTAAGCGGC
AGGGTCGGAACAGGAGAGCGCACGAGGGAGCTTCCAGGGGGAAACGCCTGGTATCTTTATAGTCCTGTCG
GGTTTCGCCACCTCTGACTTGAGCGTCGATTTTTGTGATGCTCGTCAGGGGGGCGGAGCCTATGGAAAAA
CGCCAGCAACGCGGCCTTTTTACGGTTCCTGGCCTTTTGCTGGCCTTTTGCTCACATGTTCTTTCCTGCG
TTATCCCCTGATTCTGTGGATAACCGTATTACCGCCTTTGAGTGAGCTGATACCGCTCGCCGCAGCCGAA
CGACCGAGCGCAGCGAGTCAGTGAGCGAGGAAGCGGAAGAGCGCCCAATACGCAAACCGCCTCTCCCCGC
GCGTTGGCCGATTCATTAATGCAGCTGGCACGACAGGTTTCCCGACTGGAAAGCGGGCAGTGAGCGCAAC
GCAATTAATGTGAGTTAGCTCACTCATTAGGCACCCCAGGCTTTACACTTTATGCTTCCGGCTCGTATGT
TGTGTGGAATTGTGAGCGGATAACAATTTCACACAGGAAACAGCTATGACCATGATTACGCCAAGCTCGA
AATTAACCCTCACTAAAGGGAACAAAAGCTGGTACCGGGCCCCCCCTCGAGGTCGACGGTATCGATAAGC
TTGATATCGAATTGGTGTGGATGCAGAGAGGAGATGGTAGGAACTGAGCCTCTCAAGTGGAGGAGCCCAA
GGCTGAGAATAAAAACTCTGTGGGCATTTGCTGTGCTCCCAACTTGGGAGCACTTGGAGGCGGGAGCACG
ATGAGATGTGCTCATGCTTGGCTGCATAGGAAGTTTGAAGCCAACCTTTTATATAAAAAAAAAAAAAAAA
AAAAAAAAAAAGAAAGAAAGAAAAAGAAAATGGAGACAATAGTGAGAAGGAATAATGAACTAAAGTTTGG
TGGCTCTTAAAAACAAGAATCCGCCAGCTGTGGATGGCCGATGCCTAGAGTCACAGGGACTCAAGAGACA
CAGCAGGACCTGAGCTCAAGTCTCAGGCCATCCTGGACAACATGTGAGACCAGAGCCACTTGCAACTAGA
ATGGGAGGAATAGCTGGGTGGGCAGGCCAGGTAAAGCGAGTGTCAAGAGCGTATCCTGTGTATGCCAGCG
TGACAACCAGCCCTGTGGGCCACAGCTGTGCCCTTGACTACCACAGCTCACGGCCTCTTTCTTTCTTTTT
CCCTCTGCAGTCCTGAAACAGCTGGAGGAACTGTTGAGTGACATGAAAGCTGATGTGACGCGGCTCCCAG
CCACCATTGCCCGCATCCCCCCAGTCGCTGTGAGGTTACAGATGTCAGAGCGGAACATTCTCAGCCGCCT
GGCAAACAGGGCGCCAGAACCTCCCCCACAGCAGGTAGCCCAGCAGCAGAGTGCGATTAAGCCAGACATG
AAGATCAAACTCCGTATGGAAGGCAACGTAAACGGGCACCACTTTGTGATCGACGGAGATGGTACAGGCA
AGCCTTTTGAGGGAAAACAGAGTATGGATCTTGAAGTCAAAGAGGGCGGACCTCTGCCTTTTGCCTTTGA
TATCCTGACCACTGCATTCCATTACGGCAACAGGGTATTCGCCAAATATCCAGACAACATACAAGACTAT
TTTAAGCAGTCGTTTCCTAAGGGGTATTCGTGGGAACGAAGCTTGACTTTCGAAGACGGGGGCATTTGCA
ACGCCAGAAACGACATAACAATGGAAGGGGACACTTTCTATAATAAAGTTCGATTTTATGGTACCAACTT
TCCCGCCAATGGTCCAGTTATGCAGAAGAAGACGCTGAAATGGGAGCCCTCCACTGAGAAAATGTATGTG
CGTGATGGAGTGCTGACGGGTGATATTGAGATGGCTTTGTTGCTTGAAGGAAATGCCCATTACCGATGTG
ACTTCAGAACTACTTACAAAGCTAAGGAGAAGGGTGTCAAGTTACCAGGCGCCCACTTTGTGGACCACTG
CATTGAGATTTTAAGCCATGACAAAGATTACAACAAGGTTAAGCTGTATGAGCATGCTGTTGCTCATTCT
GGATTGCCTGACAATGCCAGACGAGCCATGGCAGAAATCGGTACTGGCTTTCCATTCGACCCCCATTATG
TGGAAGTCCTGGGCGAGCGCATGCACTACGTCGATGTTGGTCCGCGCGATGGCACCCCTGTGCTGTTCCT
GCACGGTAACCCGACCTCCTCCTACGTGTGGCGCAACATCATCCCGCATGTTGCACCGACCCATCGCTGC
ATTGCTCCAGACCTGATCGGTATGGGCAAATCCGACAAACCAGACCTGGGTTATTTCTTCGACGACCACG
TCCGCTTCATGGATGCCTTCATCGAAGCCCTGGGTCTGGAAGAGGTCGTCCTGGTCATTCACGACTGGGG
CTCCGCTCTGGGTTTCCACTGGGCCAAGCGCAATCCAGAGCGCGTCAAAGGTATTGCATTTATGGAGTTC
ATCCGCCCTATCCCGACCTGGGACGAATGGCCAGAATTTGCCCGCGAGACCTTCCAGGCCTTCCGCACCA
CCGACGTCGGCCGCAAGCTGATCATCGATCAGAACGTTTTTATCGAGGGTACGCTGCCGATGGGTGTCGT
CCGCCCGCTGACTGAAGTCGAGATGGACCATTACCGCGAGCCGTTCCTGAATCCTGTTGACCGCGAGCCA
CTGTGGCGCTTCCCAAACGAGCTGCCAATCGCCGGTGAGCCAGCGAACATCGTCGCGCTGGTCGAAGAAT
ACATGGACTGGCTGCACCAGTCCCCTGTCCCGAAGCTGCTGTTCTGGGGCACCCCAGGCGTTCTGATCCC
ACCGGCCGAAGCCGCTCGCCTGGCCAAAAGCCTGCCTAACTGCAAGGCTGTGGACATCGGCCCGGGTCTG
AATCTGCTGCAAGAAGACAACCCGGACCTGATCGGCAGCGAGATCGCGCGCTGGCTGTCGACGCTCGAGG
CTAGCGAGAACCTGTACTTCCAGGGAATGGCTGGTGGCCTGAATGACATCTTTGAGGCCCAGAAGATCGA
GTGGGACTACAAAGACCATGACGGTGATTATAAAGATCATGACATCGACTACAAGGATGACGATGACAAG
TAGAAGCTTCGATCGGTACCAAGGCGCATAACGATACCACGATATCAACAAGTTTGTACAAAAAAGCAGG
CTGGCGCCGGAACCAATTCAGTCGACGTTTAAACGATCGTAACTTTAAATAATGCCAATTATTTAAAGTT
ACATATGAGAAAGTATAGGAACTTCAGCTTGATATCGAATTAATTCTACCGGGTAGGGGAGGCGCTTTTC
CCAAGGCAGTCTGGAGCATGCGCTTTAGCAGCCCCGCTGGGCACTTGGCGCTACACAAGTGGCCTCTGGC
CTCGCACACATTCCACATCCACCGGTAGGCGCCAACCGGCTCCGTTCTTTGGTGGCCCCTTCGCGCCACC
TTCTACTCCTCCCCTAGTCAGGAAGTTCCCCCCCGCCCCGCAGCTCGCGTCGTGCAGGACGTGACAAATG
GAAGTAGCACGTCTCACTAGTCTCGTGCAGATGGACAGCACCGCTGAGCAATGGAAGCGGGTAGGCCTTT
GGGGCAGCGGCCAATAGCAGCTTTGCTCCTTCGCTTTCTGGGCTCAGAGGCTGGGAAGGGGTGGGTCCGG
GGGCGGGCTCAGGGGCGGGCTCAGGGGCGGGGCGGGCGCCCGAAGGTCCTCCGGAGGCCCGGCATTCTGC
ACGCTTCAAAAGCGCACGTCTGCCGCGCTGTTCTCCTCTTCCTCATCTCCGGGCCTTTCGACCTGCAGCC
AACGCCACCATGGGGACCGAGTACAAGCCCACGGTGCGCCTCGCCACCCGCGACGACGTCCCCCGGGCCG
TACGCACCCTCGCCGCCGCGTTCGCCGACTACCCCGCCACGCGCCACACCGTCGACCCGGACCGCCACAT
CGAGCGGGTCACCGAGCTGCAAGAACTCTTCCTCACGCGCGTCGGGCTCGACATCGGCAAGGTGTGGGTC
GCGGACGACGGCGCCGCGGTGGCGGTCTGGACCACGCCGGAGAGCGTCGAAGCGGGGGCGGTGTTCGCCG
AGATCGGCCCGCGCATGGCCGAGTTGAGCGGTTCCCGGCTGGCCGCGCAGCAACAGATGGAAGGCCTCCT
GGCGCCGCACCGGCCCAAGGAGCCCGCGTGGTTCCTGGCCACCGTCGGCGTCTCGCCCGACCACCAGGGC
AAGGGTCTGGGCAGCGCCGTCGTGCTCCCCGGAGTGGAGGCGGCCGAGCGCGCCGGGGTGCCCGCCTTCC
TGGAGACCTCCGCGCCCCGCAACCTCCCCTTCTACGAGCGGCTCGGCTTCACCGTCACCGCCGACGTCGA
GGTGCCCGAAGGACCGCGCACCTGGTGCATGACCCGCAAGCCCGGTGCCGGATCCATGCCCACGCTACTG
CGGGTTTATATAGACGGTCCTCACGGGATGGGGAAAACCACCACCACGCAACTGCTGGTGGCCCTGGGTT
CGCGCGACGATATCGTCTACGTACCCGAGCCGATGACTTACTGGCAGGTGCTGGGGGCTTCCGAGACAAT
CGCGAACATCTACACCACACAACACCGCCTCGACCAGGGTGAGATATCGGCCGGGGACGCGGCGGTGGTA
ATGACAAGCGCCCAGATAACAATGGGCATGCCTTATGCCGTGACCGACGCCGTTCTGGCTCCTCATATCG
GGGGGGAGGCTGGGAGCTCACATGCCCCGCCCCCGGCCCTCACCCTCATCTTCGACCGCCATCCCATCGC
CGCCCTCCTGTGCTACCCGGCCGCGCGATACCTTATGGGCAGCATGACCCCCCAGGCCGTGCTGGCGTTC
GTGGCCCTCATCCCGCCGACCTTGCCCGGCACAAACATCGTGTTGGGGGCCCTTCCGGAGGACAGACACA
TCGACCGCCTGGCCAAACGCCAGCGCCCCGGCGAGCGGCTTGACCTGGCTATGCTGGCCGCGATTCGCCG
CGTTTACGGGCTGCTTGCCAATACGGTGCGGTATCTGCAGGGCGGCGGGTCGTGGCGGGAGGATTGGGGA
CAGCTTTCGGGGACGGCCGTGCCGCCCCAGGGTGCCGAGCCCCAGAGCAACGCGGGCCCACGACCCCATA
TCGGGGACACGTTATTTACCCTGTTTCGGGCCCCCGAGTTGCTGGCCCCCAACGGCGACCTGTACAACGT
GTTTGCCTGGGCCTTGGACGTCTTGGCCAAACGCCTCCGTCCCATGCACGTCTTTATCCTGGATTACGAC
CAATCGCCCGCCGGCTGCCGGGACGCCCTGCTGCAACTTACCTCCGGGATGGTCCAGACCCACGTCACCA
CCCCCGGCTCCATACCGACGATCTGCGACCTGGCGCGCACGTTTGCCCGGGAGATGGGGGAGGCTAACTG
AGCTCTAGAGCTCGCTGATCAGCCTCGACTGTGCCTTCTAGTTGCCAGCCATCTGTTGTTTGCCCCTCCC
CCGTGCCTTCCTTGACCCTGGAAGGTGCCACTCCCACTGTCCTTTCCTAATAAAATGAGGAAATTGCATC
GCATTGTCTGAGTAGGTGTCATTCTATTCTGGGGGGTGGGGTGGGGCAGGACAGCAAGGGGGAGGATTGG
GAAGACAATAGCAGGCATGCTGGGGATGCGGTGGGCTCTATGGCTTCTGAGGCGGAAAGAACCAGCTGGG
GCTCGACATACTAGAGTACTTAACTTTAAATAATGCCAATTATTTAAAGTTAGGCGCGCCGATATCTAGA
CCCAGCTTTCTTGTACAAAGTGGTTGATATCTCTATAGTCGCAGTAGGCGGAAGACCCAGAGTGATATCC
ACCTCCACCACTCAGCAGTGACCTTCCTCACTTTCTCTTGTCCCGGCTGCCCCTGGGGGCCAGAGAGACC
CTTGCCTTCCTTCTGCCCATCTTCTGAGTTGTAAAGGAACAGCCCTGCGCAGTGGGGCAGGGAGGGAGGG
AGAAGCAATGGTGCCCTTCCTGCTGGAGAGACAAGCAGCAGTAGCGCAGCGCCCGCCCGCCATGTGCAGG
AGCTGGCGGGCTGGCTGCCTTCTGGACCCTGGCTTCTCCCCACCGTGCGCCTGTTACAAACTGTTGTGGA
TTCTGCCAGGCTCGAAGAAAATGATCTGAATTTCTTCCTCTTTTTGGTTTTATTTTGTTGGTTTACTTTG
TGTTTTCTCCTTTTTGGGGGGTATTCAGAGTGGGCCGGGCCCCTGGGCGAGACACAGCTACCTCTGTTGG
CATCTTTTTAATACCAGGAACCCAGCGGCTCCAGCCACTGAGCAGCTAAATAAAGTTGGAAAAAAAAAAA
AAAAGAAAAAGAACCAAAAGCATAAAAAACCACAGCAAATTTCTTGATGAGAACTGAAAATAAAAGTTTC
CTTGTATTTTAGTGATCTGGTTCTGTGTGGGTGAGTGTGGGTTCCAGGTACCCCAGGAACTGGCTTATCC
TGGAAGACTGCCTGTGCTCCTGACAGGGTGACATTCTGGCGAACAAGAGGCTCACTAGTTCTAGAGCGGC
CGCCACCGCGGTGGAGCTCCAATTCGCCCTATAGTGAGTCGTATTACAATTCACTGGCCGTCGTTTTACA
ACGTCGTGACTGGGAAAACCCTGGCGTTACCCAACTTAATCGCCTTGCAGCACATCCCCCTTTCGCCAGC
TGGCGTAATAGCGAAGAGGCCCGCACCGATCGCCCTTCCCAACAGTTGCGCAGCCTGAATGGCGAATGGA
AATTGTAAGCGTTAATATTTTGTTAAAATTCGCGTTAAATTTTTGTTAAATCAGCTCATTTTTTAACCAA
TAGGCCGAAATCGGCAAAATCCCTTATAAATCAAAAGAATAGACCGAGATAGGGT
[37 nt withheld, positions 8456-8492]
AAAGAACGTGGACTCCAACGTCAAAGG
[49 nt withheld, positions 8520-8568]
T
[91 nt withheld, positions 8570-8660]
G
[124 nt withheld, positions 8662-8785]
CAG
Features (pLannotate 1.2.2; 26 found; start..end, strand, type, name):
     24..128     +  promoter       AmpR promoter: bla
    129..989     +  CDS            AmpR: β-lactamase; bla; confers resistance to ampicillin, carbenicillin, and related antibiotics
   1160..1748    +  rep_origin     ori: high-copy-number ColE1/pMB1/pBR322/pUC origin of replication
   1931..2023    +  CDS            lacI (fragment): lac repressor; lacI; The lac repressor binds to the lac operator to inhibit transcription in E. coli. This inhibition can be relieved by adding lactose or isopropyl-β-D-thiogalactopyranoside (IPTG).
   2036..2057    +  protein_bind   CAP binding site: CAP binding activates transcription in the presence of cAMP. E. coli catabolite activator protein
   2072..2102    +  promoter       lac promoter: promoter for the E. coli lac operon
   2110..2126    +  protein_bind   lac operator: The lac repressor binds to the lac operator to inhibit transcription in E. coli. This inhibition can be relieved by adding lactose or isopropyl-β-D-thiogalactopyranoside (IPTG). lac repressor encoded by lacI
   2171..2189    +  promoter       T3 promoter: promoter for bacteriophage T3 RNA polymerase
   2201..2253    -  misc_feature   MCS (fragment): pBluescript multiple cloning site
   2449..2480    +  promoter       Act1 promoter (fragment): rice actin promoter
   2810..2989    +  CDS            Chd4 (fragment): CHD4_MOUSE - Experimental evidence at protein level: Swiss-Prot protein existence level 1. Component of the histone deacetylase NuRD complex which participates in the remodeling of chromatin by deacetylating histones. From Mus musculus (Mouse).
   2990..3664    +  CDS            mEos3.2: mEos3.2 is a photoconvertible green/yellow fluorescent protein published in 2012, derived from Lobophyllia hemprichii. It is reported to be a rapidly-maturing monomer with moderate acid sensitivity.
   3668..4549    +  CDS            HaloTag®: modified bacterial dehalogenase that forms covalent bonds with chloroalkane derivatives
   4625..4690    +  CDS            3xFLAG: three tandem FLAG® epitope tags, followed by an enterokinase cleavage site
   4738..4762    +  protein_bind   attB1: mutant version of attB; recombination site for the Gateway® BP reaction BP Clonase™
   4838..4855    +  protein_bind   FRT (minimal) (fragment): supports FLP-mediated excision but not integration (Turan and Bode, 2011) FLP recombinase from the Saccharomyces cerevisiae 2μ plasmid
   4881..5380    +  promoter       PGK promoter: mouse phosphoglycerate kinase 1 promoter
   5405..5999    +  CDS            PuroR (fragment): puromycin N-acetyltransferase; pac from Streptomyces alboniger; confers resistance to puromycin
   6006..7001    +  CDS            ΔTK: truncated herpes simplex virus thymidine kinase (Salomon et al., 1995) confers sensitivity to nucleoside analogs such as acyclovir or ganciclovir
   7029..7253    +  polyA_signal   bGH poly(A) signal: bovine growth hormone polyadenylation signal
   7257..7278    +  promoter       SV40 promoter (fragment): SV40 enhancer and early promoter
   7350..7374    -  protein_bind   attB2: mutant version of attB; recombination site for the Gateway® BP reaction BP Clonase™
   8103..8139    -  misc_feature   MCS (fragment): pBluescript multiple cloning site
   8148..8166    -  promoter       T7 promoter: promoter for bacteriophage T7 RNA polymerase
   8169..8326    +  CDS            lacZα (fragment): LacZα fragment of β-galactosidase; lacZ fragment
   8357..8785    -  rep_origin     f1 ori (sequence partly withheld): f1 bacteriophage origin of replication; arrow indicates direction of (+) strand synthesis
