[The description below was written by a language model from this plasmid's Addgene catalogue record and pLannotate feature annotations shown in this document.]
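Description:
pChd4EosHaloTAF_Puro is a mouse gene-targeting construct built in the pBluescript II KS backbone by Gibson assembly. It is designed to knock a composite C-terminal tag into the endogenous Chd4 locus, which encodes the chromodomain helicase DNA-binding protein 4 subunit of the NuRD chromatin-remodelling complex. The plasmid is propagated in E. coli at high copy from the ColE1/pUC-type origin under ampicillin selection (AmpR). It keeps the usual pBluescript features: the f1 origin, lac promoter/operator and lacZα remnants, and T3 and T7 promoters flanking the insert.

The roughly 6.4 kb insert begins with mouse genomic sequence that ends in the final portion of the Chd4 coding region. This is fused in frame to the photoconvertible fluorescent protein mEos3.2, then HaloTag, then 3xFLAG. The catalogue entry also lists a TEV cleavage site and an Avi biotinylation tag. The feature table does not annotate them, though an unannotated gap between HaloTag and 3xFLAG could accommodate them. Downstream of the tag is a selection cassette in which the mouse PGK promoter drives a puromycin resistance gene joined to truncated HSV thymidine kinase, terminated by the bGH poly(A) signal. This arrangement allows positive selection with puromycin and negative selection with nucleoside analogues. The cassette is bracketed by attB1 and attB2 sites, and a partial FRT site lies upstream of it. A second FRT is not annotated, so the intended excision route is not clear from the record. Unannotated sequence on either side of the payload presumably provides the homology arms. The short rice actin and SV40 promoter hits are probably annotation artefacts.

The resulting Chd4 fusion should suit photoconversion-based or Halo-ligand imaging as well as affinity purification, although the record gives only the targeting purpose.
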