Addgene plasmid #172099: pChd4EosHaloTAF_Puro
Purpose: Targeting construct to make Chd4-Eos-Halo-Tev-Avi-3xFlag fusion
Depositing lab: Brian Hendrich. Depositing organization: University of Cambridge.
Backbone
  Vector backbone: pBluescript II KS
  Backbone manufacturer: Stratagene
  Backbone size w/o insert (bp): 3000
  Total vector size (bp): 8790
  Vector type: Mouse Targeting
  Selectable markers: Puromycin
Growth in bacteria
  Bacterial resistance: Ampicillin, 100 μg/mL
  Growth temperature: 37°C
  Growth strain: DH5alpha
  Copy number: High Copy
Gene/Insert
  Gene/Insert name: chromodomain helicase DNA binding protein 4 (alt name: CHD4)
  Species: M. musculus (mouse), Synthetic
  Insert size (bp): 6360
  Entrez Gene: Chd4 (a.k.a. 9530019N15Rik, D6Ertd380e, Mi-2beta, mKIAA4075)
  Tag / fusion protein: Eos (C terminal on insert); Halo (C terminal on insert); TEV (C terminal on insert); Avi (C terminal on insert); 3xFLAG (C terminal on insert)
  Cloning method: Gibson Cloning
  Sequencing primers: 5′ T3; 3′ T7
Terms and licenses: Academic/Nonprofit Terms; Industry Terms: Not Available to Industry
How to cite: pChd4EosHaloTAF_Puro was a gift from Brian Hendrich (Addgene plasmid # 172099 ; http://n2t.net/addgene:172099 ; RRID:Addgene_172099)
